LOCUS       Exported 3537 bp ds-DNA linear UNA 05-MAY-2020
DEFINITION  .
ACCESSION   .
VERSION     .
KEYWORDS    .
SOURCE      natural DNA sequence
  ORGANISM  unspecified
REFERENCE   1 (bases 1 to 3537)
  AUTHORS   Yang Hu Lab
  TITLE     Direct Submission
  JOURNAL   Exported May 5, 2020 from SnapGene 4.2.11 http://www.snapgene.com
FEATURES             Location/Qualifiers
     source          1..3537
                     /organism="unspecified"
                     /mol_type="genomic DNA"
                     /note="color: #ffffff"
     misc_feature    1..131
                     /label=ITR
                     /note="color: #a6acb3"
     misc_feature    186..308
                     /label=CMV enhancer
                     /note="color: #a6acb3"
     primer_bind     186..205
                     /label=PCF
                     /note="color: black; sequence: CCATTGACGTCAATAATGAC"
     misc_feature    309..1693
                     /label=hIsl2 promoter
                     /note="color: #a6acb3"
     misc_feature    1700..2419
                     /label=EGFP
                     /note="color: #a6acb3"
     primer_bind     complement(1733..1750)
                     /label=PGR
                     /note="color: black; sequence: GACCAGGATGGGCACCAC"
     misc_feature    2471..3076
                     /label=WPRE
                     /note="WPRE color: #00ff80"
                     /note="color: #a6acb3"
     primer_bind     complement(2725..2744)
                     /label=PWR
                     /note="color: black; sequence: GCTGACAGGTGGTGGCAATG"
     misc_feature    3077..3256
                     /label=BGH polyA
                     /note="BGH polyA color: #00ffff"
                     /note="color: #a6acb3"
     misc_feature    complement(3408..3537)
                     /label=ITR(1)
                     /note="ITR color: #ff8080"
                     /note="color: #a6acb3; direction: LEFT"
ORIGIN
        1 ctgcgcgctc gctcgctcac tgaggccgcc cgggcaaagc ccgggcgtcg ggcgaccttt
       61 ggtcgcccgg cctcagtgag cgagcgagcg cgcagagagg gagtggccaa ctccatcact
      121 aggggttcct tgtagttaat gattaacccg ccatgctact tatttacgta gccatgctct
      181 aggtaccatt gacgtcaata atgacgtatg ttcccatagt aacgccaata gggactttcc
      241 attgacgtca atgggtggag tatttacggt aaactgccca cttggcagta catcaagtgt
      301 atcatatgca ggcgcacacc aagttcttgg tactcctttt aatgggaaaa caagaacaga
      361 caccatggtt ggataaatgt tatttataat tcatgggccg gtctttgaac cctttcaaac
      421 aaaacccaca gcgatttctt tgaaagaatg cctggactgt gctcagagct ctcagatttt
      481 ctcaggacca acgagccgcc gcctcgcaga taccactgta aattacccag cgccttacgt
      541 tcgtttctga ttatttgcat tgcagtgggt ttgttaatga aggacaagag tttagaaaaa
      601 tcttttattt tggaagttgg acacgcaatc gaccccagca gtgttcctaa aaggagctat
      661 gccatttgga tgggggaaaa atgagggggc ggggaagtcc atgttacatt taaaacaaca
      721 acagcaacaa attaaaagca aaacaaaaca acaaaaaaaa ggaagtggag caggaggagg
      781 aggtggtggt ggaggagagg gaggaggggc agcagcagcg gcagcagcag caaggatgga
      841 gtcaggaccc gtcccagtcc cgggtgagcg cttttggatc tgggttctgg ctcaacccac
      901 gtaatgcccc aatctaaagt tttctacgtg tgtgtggata ggaaagtcta aatagagttt
      961 atcagaaccc aggtggtcat tctctacact ctctctagct tggacccgaa gaacaaaggc
     1021 acatgagagg agaaaggtga ccagctggac gatgacggtc acgtccaaac ggatccccct
     1081 tgtcctcggc tctctcgtcc tgagagtggg tttaattttt ttttttttaa tttatataag
     1141 aagggagctc ttaaaggaga gccatctcca ccctcaggta tccatcaccc agctccagcg
     1201 cgcctgggaa aaccgccccg aaagtccaag aggaagctca gagttgtaac ggccgcggag
     1261 ccagctcggc ggtgacgcaa ggtccagtcc agattgccag gcccggggca tgagagagga
     1321 tccttgtagg tttcggaggt gggggggctg cactccattg ttcactccgg gccaatcagg
     1381 gttggcccac ttcctcccag ccaatctccc ttcaccccca gcctccaacc caacccaccc
     1441 cgcccatcag cccctggatc cccatcacct cccccgcatc cccggcagtt ctggggaagc
     1501 ttcgtgacgc cacaggtccc gcccccagct ccggcccggg gctagtgcgt gttgacgtca
     1561 tgctgcgtgc gggccggtgc ggaatcgctc cttcaactcc gcggggcagt aggagttagt
     1621 tagcaaagag ccgaggccgg gcgcgcgacc ctcgtccttc tgcccctggc cgcacacttt
     1681 gcgcacatct cttgaattca tggtgagcaa gggcgaggag ctgttcaccg gggtggtgcc
     1741 catcctggtc gagctggacg gcgacgtaaa cggccacaag ttcagcgtgt ccggcgaggg
     1801 cgagggcgat gccacctacg gcaagctgac cctgaagttc atctgcacca ccggcaagct
     1861 gcccgtgccc tggcccaccc tcgtgaccac cctgacctac ggcgtgcagt gcttcagccg
     1921 ctaccccgac cacatgaagc agcacgactt cttcaagtcc gccatgcccg aaggctacgt
     1981 ccaggagcgc accatcttct tcaaggacga cggcaactac aagacccgcg ccgaggtgaa
     2041 gttcgagggc gacaccctgg tgaaccgcat cgagctgaag ggcatcgact tcaaggagga
     2101 cggcaacatc ctggggcaca agctggagta caactacaac agccacaacg tctatatcat
     2161 ggccgacaag cagaagaacg gcatcaaggt gaacttcaag atccgccaca acatcgagga
     2221 cggcagcgtg cagctcgccg accactacca gcagaacacc cccatcggcg acggccccgt
     2281 gctgctgccc gacaaccact acctgagcac ccagtccgcc ctgagcaaag accccaacga
     2341 gaagcgcgat cacatggtcc tgctggagtt cgtgaccgcc gccgggatca ctctcggcat
     2401 ggacgagctg tacaagtaaa gatctacgcg tggtacctct agagtcgacc cgggcggcct
     2461 cgagaagctt atcgataatc aacctctgga ttacaaaatt tgtgaaagat tgactggtat
     2521 tcttaactat gttgctcctt ttacgctatg tggatacgct gctttaatgc ctttgtatca
     2581 tgctattgct tcccgtatgg ctttcatttt ctcctccttg tataaatcct ggttgctgtc
     2641 tctttatgag gagttgtggc ccgttgtcag gcaacgtggc gtggtgtgca ctgtgtttgc
     2701 tgacgcaacc cccactggtt ggggcattgc caccacctgt cagctccttt ccgggacttt
     2761 cgctttcccc ctccctattg ccacggcgga actcatcgcc gcctgccttg cccgctgctg
     2821 gacaggggct cggctgttgg gcactgacaa ttccgtggtg ttgtcgggga aatcatcgtc
     2881 ctttccttgg ctgctcgcct gtgttgccac ctggattctg cgcgggacgt ccttctgcta
     2941 cgtcccttcg gccctcaatc cagcggacct tccttcccgc ggcctgctgc cggctctgcg
     3001 gcctcttccg cgtcttcgcc ttcgccctca gacgagtcgg atctcccttt gggccgcctc
     3061 cccgcatcga taccgtcgac tcgctgatca gcctcgactg tgccttctag ttgccagcca
     3121 tctgttgttt gcccctcccc cgtgccttcc ttgaccctgg aaggtgccac tcccactgtc
     3181 ctttcctaat aaaatgagga aattgcatcg cattgtctga gtaggtgtca ttctattctg
     3241 gggggtgggg tggggcagga cagcaagggg gaggattggg aagacaatag caggcatgct
     3301 ggggatgcgg tgggctctat ggcttctgag gcggaaagaa ccagctgggg ctcgactaga
     3361 gcatggctac gtagataagt agcatggcgg gttaatcatt aactacaagg aacccctagt
     3421 gatggagttg gccactccct ctctgcgcgc tcgctcgctc actgaggccg ggcgaccaaa
     3481 ggtcgcccga cgcccgggct ttgcccgggc ggcctcagtg agcgagcgag cgcgcag
//
