>Addgene plasmid #153206 | pAM-AAV-hIsl2-EGFP | addgene full sequence | sequence record 302081 | Addgene NGS Result
CTGGCTTACTGAAGCAGACCCTATCATCTCTCTCGTAAACTGCCGTCAGAGTCGGTTTGGTTGGACGAAC
CTTCTGAGTTTCTGGTAACGCCGTCCCGCACCCGGAAATGGTCAGCGAACCAATCAGCAGGGTCATCGCT
AGCCAGATCCTCTACGCCGGACGCATCGTGGCCGGCATCACCGGCGCCACAGGTGCGGTTGCTGGCGCCT
ATATCGCCGACATCACCGATGGGGAAGATCGGGCTCGCCACTTCGGGCTCATGAGCGCTTGTTTCGGCGT
GGGTATGGTGGCAGGCCCCGTGGCCGGGGGACTGTTGGGCGCCATCTCCTTGCATGCACCATTCCTTGCG
GCGGCGGTGCTCAACGGCCTCAACCTACTACTGGGCTGCTTCCTAATGCAGGAGTCGCATAAGGGAGAGC
GTCGAATGGTGCACTCTCAGTACAATCTGCTCTGATGCCGCATAGTTAAGCCAGCCCCGACACCCGCCAA
CACCCGCTGACGCGCCCTGACGGGCTTGTCTGCTCCCGGCATCCGCTTACAGACAAGCTGTGACCGTCTC
CGGGAGCTGCATGTGTCAGAGGTTTTCACCGTCATCACCGAAACGCGCGAGACGAAAGGGCCTCGTGATA
CGCCTATTTTTATAGGTTAATGTCATGATAATAATGGTTTCTTAGACGTCAGGTGGCACTTTTCGGGGAA
ATGTGCGCGGAACCCCTATTTGTTTATTTTTCTAAATACATTCAAATATGTATCCGCTCATGAGACAATA
ACCCTGATAAATGCTTCAATAATATTGAAAAAGGAAGAGTATGAGTATTCAACATTTCCGTGTCGCCCTT
ATTCCCTTTTTTGCGGCATTTTGCCTTCCTGTTTTTGCTCACCCAGAAACGCTGGTGAAAGTAAAAGATG
CTGAAGATCAGTTGGGTGCACGAGTGGGTTACATCGAACTGGATCTCAACAGCGGTAAGATCCTTGAGAG
TTTTCGCCCCGAAGAACGTTTTCCAATGATGAGCACTTTTAAAGTTCTGCTATGTGGCGCGGTATTATCC
CGTATTGACGCCGGGCAAGAGCAACTCGGTCGCCGCATACACTATTCTCAGAATGACTTGGTTGAGTACT
CACCAGTCACAGAAAAGCATCTTACGGATGGCATGACAGTAAGAGAATTATGCAGTGCTGCCATAACCAT
GAGTGATAACACTGCGGCCAACTTACTTCTGACAACGATCGGAGGACCGAAGGAGCTAACCGCTTTTTTG
CACAACATGGGGGATCATGTAACTCGCCTTGATCGTTGGGAACCGGAGCTGAATGAAGCCATACCAAACG
ACGAGCGTGACACCACGATGCCTGTAGCAATGGCAACAACGTTGCGCAAACTATTAACTGGCGAACTACT
TACTCTAGCTTCCCGGCAACAATTAATAGACTGGATGGAGGCGGATAAAGTTGCAGGACCACTTCTGCGC
TCGGCCCTTCCGGCTGGCTGGTTTATTGCTGATAAATCTGGAGCCGGTGAGCGTGGGTCTCGCGGTATCA
TTGCAGCACTGGGGCCAGATGGTAAGCCCTCCCGTATCGTAGTTATCTACACGACGGGGAGTCAGGCAAC
TATGGATGAACGAAATAGACAGATCGCTGAGATAGGTGCCTCACTGATTAAGCATTGGTAACTGTCAGAC
CAAGTTTACTCATATATACTTTAGATTGATTTAAAACTTCATTTTTAATTTAAAAGGATCTAGGTGAAGA
TCCTTTTTGATAATCTCATGACCAAAATCCCTTAACGTGAGTTTTCGTTCCACTGAGCGTCAGACCCCGT
AGAAAAGATCAAAGGATCTTCTTGAGATCCTTTTTTTCTGCGCGTAATCTGCTGCTTGCAAACAAAAAAA
CCACCGCTACCAGCGGTGGTTTGTTTGCCGGATCAAGAGCTACCAACTCTTTTTCCGAAGGTAACTGGCT
TCAGCAGAGCGCAGATACCAAATACTGTTCTTCTAGTGTAGCCGTAGTTAGGCCACCACTTCAAGAACTC
TGTAGCACCGCCTACATACCTCGCTCTGCTAATCCTGTTACCAGTGGCTGCTGCCAGTGGCGATAAGTCG
TGTCTTACCGGGTTGGACTCAAGACGATAGTTACCGGATAAGGCGCAGCGGTCGGGCTGAACGGGGGGTT
CGTGCACACAGCCCAGCTTGGAGCGAACGACCTACACCGAACTGAGATACCTACAGCGTGAGCTATGAGA
AAGCGCCACGCTTCCCGAAGGGAGAAAGGCGGACAGGTATCCGGTAAGCGGCAGGGTCGGAACAGGAGAG
CGCACGAGGGAGCTTCCAGGGGGAAACGCCTGGTATCTTTATAGTCCTGTCGGGTTTCGCCACCTCTGAC
TTGAGCGTCGATTTTTGTGATGCTCGTCAGGGGGGCGGAGCCTATGGAAAAACGCCAGCAACGCGGCCTT
TTTACGGTTCCTGGCCTTTTGCTGGCCTTTTGCTCACATGTTCTTTCCTGCGTTATCCCCTGATTCTGTG
GATAACCGTATTACCGCCTTTGAGTGAGCTGATACCGCTCGCCGCAGCCGAACGACCGAGCGCAGCGAGT
CAGTGAGCGAGGAAGCGGAAGAGCGCCCAATACGCAAACCGCCTCTCCCCGCGCGTTGGCCGATTCATTA
ATGCAGCTGTGGAATGTGTGTCAGTTAGGGTGTGGAAAGTCCCCAGGCTCCCCAGCAGGCAGAAGTATGC
AAAGCATGCATCTCAATTAGTCAGCAACCAGGTGTGGAAAGTCCCCAGGCTCCCCAGCAGGCAGAAGTAT
GCAAAGCATGCATCTCAATTAGTCAGCAACCATAGTCCCGCCCCTAACTCCGCCCATCCCGCCCCTAACT
CCGCCCAGTTCCGCCCATTCTCCGCCCCATGGCTGACTAATTTTTTTTATTTATGCAGAGGCCGAGGCCG
CCTCGGCCTCTGAGCTATTCCAGAAGTAGTGAGGAGGCTTTTTTGGAGGCCTAGGCTTTTGCAAAAAGCT
CTGCGCGCTCGCTCGCTCACTGAGGCCGCCCGGGCGTCGGGCGACCTTTGGTCGCCCGGCCTCAGTGAGC
GAGCGAGCGCGCAGAGAGGGAGTGGCCAACTCCATCACTAGGGGTTCCTTGTAGTTAATGATTAACCCGC
CATGCTACTTATCTACGTAGCCATGCTCTAGTCGAGCCCCAGCTGGTTCTTTCCGCCTCAGAAGCCATAG
AGCCCACCGCATCCCCAGCATGCCTGCTATTGTCTTCCCAATCCTCCCCCTTGCTGTCCTGCCCCACCCC
ACCCCCCAGAATAGAATGACACCTACTCAGACAATGCGATGCAATTTCCTCATTTTATTAGGAAAGGACA
GTGGGAGTGGCACCTTCCAGGGTCAAGGAAGGCACGGGGGAGGGGCAAACAACAGATGGCTGGCAACTAG
AAGGCACAGTCGAGGCTGATCAGCGAGTCGACGGTATCGATGCGGGGAGGCGGCCCAAAGGGAGATCCGA
CTCGTCTGAGGGCGAAGGCGAAGACGCGGAAGAGGCCGCAGAGCCGGCAGCAGGCCGCGGGAAGGAAGGT
CCGCTGGATTGAGGGCCGAAGGGACGTAGCAGAAGGACGTCCCGCGCAGAATCCAGGTGGCAACACAGGC
GAGCAGCCAAGGAAAGGACGATGATTTCCCCGACAACACCACGGAATTGTCAGTGCCCAACAGCCGAGCC
CCTGTCCAGCAGCGGGCAAGGCAGGCGGCGATGAGTTCCGCCGTGGCAATAGGGAGGGGGAAAGCGAAAG
TCCCGGAAAGGAGCTGACAGGTGGTGGCAATGCCCCAACCAGTGGGGGTTGCGTCAGCAAACACAGTGCA
CACCACGCCACGTTGCCTGACAACGGGCCACAACTCCTCATAAAGAGACAGCAACCAGGATTTATACAAG
GAGGAGAAAATGAAAGCCATACGGGAAGCAATAGCATGATACAAAGGCATTAAAGCAGCGTATCCACATA
GCGTAAAAGGAGCAACATAGTTAAGAATACCAGTCAATCTTTCACAAATTTTGTAATCCAGAGGTTGATT
ATCGATAAGCTTCTCGAGGCCGCCCGGGTCGACTCTAGAGGTACCACGCGTAGATCTTTACTTGTACAGC
TCGTCCATGCCGAGAGTGATCCCGGCGGCGGTCACGAACTCCAGCAGGACCATGTGATCGCGCTTCTCGT
TGGGGTCTTTGCTCAGGGCGGACTGGGTGCTCAGGTAGTGGTTGTCGGGCAGCAGCACGGGGCCGTCGCC
GATGGGGGTGTTCTGCTGGTAGTGGTCGGCGAGCTGCACGCTGCCGTCCTCGATGTTGTGGCGGATCTTG
AAGTTCACCTTGATGCCGTTCTTCTGCTTGTCGGCCATGATATAGACGTTGTGGCTGTTGTAGTTGTACT
CCAGCTTGTGCCCCAGGATGTTGCCGTCCTCCTTGAAGTCGATGCCCTTCAGCTCGATGCGGTTCACCAG
GGTGTCGCCCTCGAACTTCACCTCGGCGCGGGTCTTGTAGTTGCCGTCGTCCTTGAAGAAGATGGTGCGC
TCCTGGACGTAGCCTTCGGGCATGGCGGACTTGAAGAAGTCGTGCTGCTTCATGTGGTCGGGGTAGCGGC
TGAAGCACTGCACGCCGTAGGTCAGGGTGGTCACGAGGGTGGGCCAGGGCACGGGCAGCTTGCCGGTGGT
GCAGATGAACTTCAGGGTCAGCTTGCCGTAGGTGGCATCGCCCTCGCCCTCGCCGGACACGCTGAACTTG
TGGCCGTTTACGTCGCCGTCCAGCTCGACCAGGATGGGCACCACCCCGGTGAACAGCTCCTCGCCCTTGC
TCACCATGAATTCAAGAGATGTGCGCAAAGTGTGCGGCCAGGGGCAGAAGGACGAGGGTCGCGCGCCCGG
CCTCGGCTCTTTGCTAACTAACTCCTACTGCCCCGCGGAGTTGAAGGAGCGATTCCGCACCGGCCCGCAC
GCAGCATGACGTCAACACGCACTAGCCCCGGGCCGGAGCTGGGGGCGGGACCTGTGGCGTCACGAAGCTT
CCCCAGAACTGCCGGGGATGCGGGGGAGGTGATGGGGATCCAGGGGCTGATGGGCGGGGTGGGTTGGGTT
GGAGGCTGGGGGTGAAGGGAGATTGGCTGGGAGGAAGTGGGCCAACCCTGATTGGCCCGGAGTGAACAAT
GGAGTGCAGCCCCCCCCACCTCCGAAACCTACAAGGATCCTCTCTCATGCCCCGGGCCTGGCAATCTGGA
CTGGACCTTGCGTCACCGCCGAGCTGGCTCCGCGGCCGTTACAACTCTGAGCTTCCTCTTGGACTTTCGG
GGCGGTTTTCCCAGGCGCGCTGGAGCTGGGTGATGGATACCTGAGGGTGGAGATGGCTCTCCTTTAAGAG
CTCCCTTCTTATATAAATTAAAAAAAAAAAAATTAAACCCACTCTCAGGACGAGAGAGCCGAGGACAAGG
GGGATCCGTTTGGACGTGACCGTCATCGTCCAGCTGGTCACCTTTCTCCTCTCATGTGCCTTTGTTCTTC
GGGTCCAAGCTAGAGAGAGTGTAGAGAATGACCACCTGGGTTCTGATAAACTCTATTTAGACTTTCCTAT
CCACACACACGTAGAAAACTTCAGATTGGGGCATTACGTGGGTTGAGCCAGAACCCAGATCCAAAAGCGC
TCACCCGGGACTGGGACGGGTCCTGACTCCATCCTTGCTGCTGCTGCCGCTGCTGCTGCCCCTCCTCCCT
CTCCTCCACCACCACCTCCTCCTCCTGCTCCACTTCCTTTTTTTTGTTGTTTTGTTTTGCTTTTAATTTG
TTGCTGTTGTTGTTTTAAATGTAACATGGACTTCCCCGCCCCCTCATTTTTCCCCCATCCAAATGGCATA
GCTCCTTTTAGGAACACTGCTGGGGTCGATTGCGTGTCCAACTTCCAAAATAAAAGATTTTTCTAAACTC
TTGTCCTTCATTAACAAACCCACTGCAATGCAAATAATCAGAAACGAACGTAAGGCGCTGGGTAATTTAC
AGTGGTATCTGCGAGGCGGCGGCTCGTTGGTCCTGAGAAAATCTGAGAGCTCTGAGCACAGTCCAGGCAT
TCTTTCAAAGAAATCGCTGTGGGTTTTGTTTGAAAGGGTTCAAAGACCGGCCCATGAATTATAAATAACA
TTTATCCAACCATGGTGTCTGTTCTTGTTTTCCCATTAAAAGGAGTACCAAGAACTTGGTGTGCGCCTGC
ATATGATACACTTGATGTACTGCCAAGTGGGCAGTTTACCGTAAATACTCCACCCATTGACGTCAATGGA
AAGTCCCTATTGGCGTTACTATGGGAACATACGTCATTATTGACGTCAATGGTACCTAGAGCATGGCTAC
GTAGATAAGTAGCATGGCGGGTTAATCATTAACTACAAGGAACCCCTAGTGATGGAGTTGGCCACTCCCT
CTCTGCGCGCTCGCTCGCTCACTGAGGCCGGGCGACCAAAGGTCGCCCGACGCCCGGGCTTTGCCCGGGC
GGCCTCAGTGAGCGAGCGAGCGCGCAGCTAGAATTAATTCCGTGTATTCTATAGTGTCACCTAAATCGTA
TGTGTATGATACATAAGGTTATGTATTAATTGTAGCCGCGTTCTAACGACAATATGTACAAGCCTAATTG
TGTAGCAT
Features (pLannotate 1.2.2; 17 found; start..end, strand, type, name):
    146..425     +  CDS            TcR (fragment): tetracycline efflux protein; tet; confers resistance to tetracycline
    426..474     -  misc_feature   bom (fragment): basis of mobility region from pBR322
    576..611     -  CDS            rop (fragment): Rop protein, which maintains plasmids at low copy number; rop
    706..810     +  promoter       AmpR promoter: bla
    811..1671    +  CDS            AmpR: β-lactamase; bla; confers resistance to ampicillin, carbenicillin, and related antibiotics
   1842..2430    +  rep_origin     ori: high-copy-number ColE1/pMB1/pBR322/pUC origin of replication
   2613..2669    +  CDS            lacI (fragment): lac repressor; lacI; The lac repressor binds to the lac operator to inhibit transcription in E. coli. This inhibition can be relieved by adding lactose or isopropyl-β-D-thiogalactopyranoside (IPTG).
   2676..3005    +  promoter       SV40 promoter: SV40 enhancer and early promoter
   3009..3038    +  repeat_region  AAV2 ITR (fragment): inverted terminal repeat of adeno-associated virus serotype 2 inverted
   3038..3129    -  repeat_region  AAV2 ITR (fragment): inverted terminal repeat of adeno-associated virus serotype 2 inverted
   3190..3211    -  promoter       SV40 promoter (fragment): SV40 enhancer and early promoter
   3215..3439    -  polyA_signal   bGH poly(A) signal: bovine growth hormone polyadenylation signal
   3472..4060    -  misc_feature   WPRE: woodchuck hepatitis virus posttranscriptional regulatory element
   4118..4837    -  CDS            EGFP: the original enhanced GFP (Yang et al., 1996) mammalian codon-optimized
   6229..6352    -  enhancer       CMV enhancer (fragment): human cytomegalovirus immediate early enhancer
   6408..6539    +  repeat_region  AAV2 ITR (fragment): inverted terminal repeat of adeno-associated virus serotype 2 inverted
   6558..6576    -  promoter       SP6 promoter: promoter for bacteriophage SP6 RNA polymerase
