[The description below was written by a language model from this plasmid's Addgene catalogue record, the feature table of its GenBank file and pLannotate feature annotations shown in this document.]
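Description:
pAM-AAV-hIsl2-EGFP is an adeno-associated virus transfer plasmid built on a pAAV backbone and catalogued as a mammalian expression/AAV vector and an empty backbone. It drives reporter expression in retinal neurons from a human Isl2 (hIsl2) promoter. It is maintained in E. coli through a high-copy ColE1/pUC-type origin and selected with ampicillin via the β-lactamase gene and its own promoter. The listed growth strain is a recombination-deficient host of the kind commonly chosen to keep the repeat-rich ITRs intact. The full-plasmid annotation also picks up backbone remnants, namely fragments of the tetracycline resistance gene, bom, rop and lacI, plus an SV40 promoter and an SP6 promoter outside the packaged region. None of these appears to play a role in the payload.

Two records are held. One is a depositor map covering only the roughly 3.5 kb ITR-to-ITR segment. The other is a full sequenced plasmid of about 6.7 kb, in which the same cassette lies in the opposite orientation. Between the AAV2 inverted terminal repeats, which provide the signals for genome replication and packaging into AAV particles, a short fragment of the CMV enhancer sits directly upstream of the approximately 1.4 kb hIsl2 promoter. This enhancer/promoter pair drives EGFP. The reading frame is followed by a WPRE, which boosts transcript stability and expression, and a bovine growth hormone polyadenylation signal. The hIsl2 promoter is labelled only in the depositor map; the automated annotation leaves that interval unannotated.

The associated publication concerns promoter-mediated gene expression and editing in retinal ganglion cells. The construct therefore serves as a fluorescent readout of hIsl2 promoter activity and specificity in the retina after AAV delivery. The empty-backbone designation also suggests use as a starting vector for expressing other genes from this promoter.
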