Addgene plasmid #153206: pAM-AAV-hIsl2-EGFP
Purpose: (Empty Backbone) Human Isl2 (hIsl2) promoter-mediates gene expression in retinal neurons with fluorescent reporter
Depositing lab: Yang Hu. Depositing organization: Stanford University. Publication: Mouse gamma-Synuclein Promoter-Mediated Gene Expression and Editing in Mammalian Retinal Ganglion Cells. Wang Q, Zhuang PS, Huang H, Li L, Liu L, Webber HC, Dalal R, Siew L, Fligor CM, Chang KC, Nahmou M, Kreymerman A, Sun Y, Meyer JS, Goldberg JL, Hu Y. J Neurosci. 2020 Apr 9. pii: JNEUROSCI.0102-20.2020. doi: 10.1523/JNEUROSCI.0102-20.2020. PubMed 32300046.
Backbone
  Vector backbone: pAAV
  Backbone size (bp): 6446
  Vector type: Mammalian Expression, AAV
Growth in bacteria
  Bacterial resistance: Ampicillin, 100 μg/mL
  Growth temperature: 37°C
  Growth strain: NEB Stable
  Copy number: Unknown
Terms and licenses: Academic/Nonprofit Terms; Industry Terms: Not Available to Industry
How to cite: pAM-AAV-hIsl2-EGFP was a gift from Yang Hu (Addgene plasmid # 153206 ; http://n2t.net/addgene:153206 ; RRID:Addgene_153206)
